Addgene plasmid #63236: pFusX1-18
Purpose: Encodes RVD positions 1-3 in TALEN assembly
Depositing lab: Stephen Ekker. Depositing organization: Mayo Foundation for Medical Education and Research. Publication: FusX: A rapid one-step TALE assembly system for genome science. Ma AC, McNulty MS, Tanya PL, Jarryd CM, Martinez-Galvez G, Argue DP, Lee HB, Urban MD, Bullard CE, Blackburn PR, Man TK, Clark KJ, Ekker SC. Hum Gene Ther. 2016 Jun;27(6):451-63. doi: 10.1089/hum.2015.172 PubMed 26854857.
Backbone
  Vector backbone: FusX1
  Backbone size w/o insert (bp): 3013
  Vector type: TALEN
Growth in bacteria
  Bacterial resistance: Spectinomycin, 50 μg/mL
  Growth temperature: 37°C
  Growth strain: DH5alpha
  Copy number: High Copy
Gene/Insert
  Gene/Insert name: HD NI HD (alt name: X1_CAC)
  Species: Synthetic
  Mutation: none
  Cloning method: Restriction Enzyme; 5′ cloning site BsaI (destroyed during cloning); 3′ cloning site BsaI (destroyed during cloning)
  Sequencing primers: 5′ pCR8_F1; 3′ pCR8_R1
Terms and licenses: Academic/Nonprofit Terms; Industry Terms: Not Available to Industry
How to cite: pFusX1-18 was a gift from Stephen Ekker (Addgene plasmid # 63236 ; http://n2t.net/addgene:63236 ; RRID:Addgene_63236)
