[The description below was written by a language model from this plasmid's Addgene catalogue record.]
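Description:
pFusX1-18 is a bacterial library plasmid from the FusX TALE assembly system, a toolkit designed to build custom TAL effector arrays in a single rapid step. It is built on the FusX1 backbone (about 3.0 kb without insert), is classed as a TALEN-type vector, and is maintained as a high-copy plasmid in standard E. coli cloning strains under spectinomycin selection. The record does not include a feature table, so the origin of replication and other backbone elements are not specified. The listed sequencing primers are pCR8-type primers, but the record does not otherwise state how the backbone was derived.

The insert is a synthetic, pre-assembled trimer of TALE repeats carrying the repeat-variable diresidues HD, NI and HD. Under the standard TALE code, HD specifies cytosine and NI specifies adenine, which matches the insert's alternative name X1_CAC. This trimer occupies RVD positions 1–3 of a TALE array, so the plasmid is one member of the position-1 library, in which each plasmid represents a different three-base combination. The trimer was cloned through BsaI sites that were destroyed in the process, consistent with Golden Gate-style construction using type IIS enzymes.

In use, this plasmid would be chosen when the first three bases of a target sequence read CAC. It is then combined with trimer plasmids for the subsequent positions to assemble a full-length repeat array for TALEN nucleases or other TALE-based genome tools. It carries no expression cassette of its own according to the record and serves purely as an assembly module.
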