>Addgene plasmid #63236 | pFusX1-18 | depositor partial sequence | sequence record 104990 | pFusX1_CAC
AGTCTTAAGCGTCTCCCCCTGAACCTGACCCCGGACCAAGTGGTGGCTATCGCCAGCCACGATGGCGGCA
AGCAAGCGCTCGAAACGGTGCAGCGGCTGTTGCCGGTGCTGTGCCAGGACCATGGCCTGACCCCGGACCA
AGTGGTGGCTATCGCCAGCAACATTGGCGGCAAGCAAGCGCTCGAAACGGTGCAGCGGCTGTTGCCGGTG
CTGTGCCAGGACCATGGCCTGACTCCGGACCAAGTGGTGGCTATCGCCAGCCACGATGGCGGCAAGCAAG
CGCTCGAAACGGTGCAGCGGCTGTTGCCGGTGCTGTGCCAGGACCATGGCCTGACGAGACGTC
