>Addgene plasmid #63236 | pFusX1-18 | depositor partial sequence | sequence record 104991 | FusX1
CGTCTCCCCCTGACCCCGGACCAAGTGGTGGCTATCGAGACCGGCGCCGCTACGGGCGCGTCCCATTCGC
CATTCAGGCTGCGCAACTGTTGGGAAGGGCGATCGGTGCGGGCTCTTCGCTATTACGCCAGCTGGCGAAA
GGGGGATGTGCTGCAAGGCGATTAAGTTGGGAACGCCAGGGTTTTCCCAGTCACGACGTTGTAAAACGAC
GGCCAGTGAGCGCGCGTAATCGACTCACTATAGGGCGAATTGGGTACCGGGCCCCCCCTCGAGGTCCTCC
AGCTTTTGTTCCCTTTAGTGAGGGTTAATTGCGCGCTTGGCGTAATCATGGTCATAGCTGTTTCCTGTGT
GAAATTGTTATCCGCTCACAATTCCACACAACATACGAGCCGGAAGCATAAAGTGTAAAGCCTGGGGTGC
CTAATGAGTGAGCTAACTCACATTAATTGCGTTGCGCTCACTGCCCGCTTTCCACCGGTGGTCTCTGGCG
GCAAGCAAGCGCTCGAAACGGTGCAGCGGCTGTTGCCGGTGCTGTGCCAGGACCATGGCCTGACGAGACG
TCTAGACCAGCCAGGACAGAAATGCCTCGACTTCGCTGCTACCCAAGGTTGCCGGGTGACGCACACCGTG
GAAACGGATGAAGGCACGAACCCAGTGGACATAAGCCTGTTCGGTTCGTAAGCTGTAATGCAAGTAGCGT
ATGCGCTCACGCAACTGGTCCAGAACCTTGACCGAACGCAGCGGTGGTAACGGCGCAGTGGCGGTTTTCA
TGGCTTGTTATGACTGTTTTTTTGGGGTACAGTCTATGCCTCGGGCATCCAAGCAGCAAGCGCGTTACGC
CGTGGGTCGATGTTTGATGTTATGGAGCAGCAACGATGTTACGCAGCAGGGCAGTCGCCCTAAAACAAAG
TTAAACATTATGAGGGAAGCGGTGATCGCCGAAGTATCGACTCAACTATCAGAGGTAGTTGGCGTCATCG
AGCGCCATCTCGAACCGACGTTGCTGGCCGTACATTTGTACGGCTCCGCAGTGGATGGCGGCCTGAAGCC
ACACAGTGATATTGATTTGCTGGTTACGGTGACCGTAAGGCTTGATGAAACAACGCGGCGAGCTTTGATC
AACGACCTTTTGGAAACTTCGGCTTCCCCTGGAGAGAGCGAGATTCTCCGCGCTGTAGAAGTCACCATTG
TTGTGCACGACGACATCATTCCGTGGCGTTATCCAGCTAAGCGCGAACTGCAATTTGGAGAATGGCAGCG
CAATGACATTCTTGCAGGTATCTTCGAGCCAGCCACGATCGACATTGATCTGGCTATCTTGCTGACAAAA
GCAAGAGAACATAGCGTTGCCTTGGTAGGTCCAGCGGCGGAGGAACTCTTTGATCCGGTTCCTGAACAGG
ATCTATTTGAGGCGCTAAATGAAACCTTAACGCTATGGAACTCGCCGCCCGACTGGGCTGGCGATGAGCG
AAATGTAGTGCTTACGTTGTCCCGCATTTGGTACAGCGCAGTAACCGGCAAAATCGCGCCGAAGGATGTC
GCTGCCGACTGGGCAATGGAGCGCCTGCCGGCCCAGTATCAGCCCGTCATACTTGAAGCTAGACAGGCTT
ATCTTGGACAAGAAGAAGATCGCTTGGCCTCGCGCGCAGATCAGTTGGAAGAATTTGTCCACTACGTGAA
AGGCGAGATCACCAAGGTAGTCGGCAAATAACCCTCGAGCCACCCATGACCAAAATCCCTTAACGTGAGT
TACGCGTCGTTCCACTGAGCGTCAGACCCCGTAGAAAAGATCAAAGGATCTTCTTGAGATCCTTTTTTTC
TGCGCGTAATCTGCTGCTTGCAAACAAAAAAACCACCGCTACCAGCGGTGGTTTGTTTGCCGGATCAAGA
GCTACCAACTCTTTTTCCGAAGGTAACTGGCTTCAGCAGAGCGCAGATACCAAATACTGTCCTTCTAGTG
TAGCCGTAGTTAGGCCACCACTTCAAGAACTCTGTAGCACCGCCTACATACCTCGCTCTGCTAATCCTGT
TACCAGTGGCTGCTGCCAGTGGCGATAAGTCGTGTCTTACCGGGTTGGACTCAAGACGATAGTTACCGGA
TAAGGCGCAGCGGTCGGGCTGAACGGGGGGTTCGTGCACACAGCCCAGCTTGGAGCGAACGACCTACACC
GAACTGAGATACCTACAGCGTGAGCATTGAGAAAGCGCCACGCTTCCCGAAGGGAGAAAGGCGGACAGGT
ATCCGGTAAGCGGCAGGGTCGGAACAGGAGAGCGCACGAGGGAGCTTCCAGGGGGAAACGCCTGGTATCT
TTATAGTCCTGTCGGGTTTCGCCACCTCTGACTTGAGCGTCGATTTTTGTGATGCTCGTCAGGGGGGCGG
AGCCTATGGAAAAACGCCAGCAACGCGGCCTTTTTACGGTTCCTGGCCTTTTGCTGGCCTTTTGCTCACA
TGTTCTTTCCTGCGTTATCCCCTGATTCTGTGGATAACCGTATTACCGCCTTTGAGTGAGCTGATACCGC
TCGCCGCAGCCGAACGACCGAGCGCAGCGAGTCAGTGAGCGAGGAAGCGGAAGAGCGCCCAATACGCAAA
CCGCCTCTCCCCGCGCGTTGGCCGATTCATTAATGCAGCTGGCACGACAGGTTTCCCGACTGGAAAGCGG
GCAGTGAGCGCAACGCAATTAATACGCGTACCGCTAGCCAGGAAGAGTTTGTAGAAACGCAAAAAGGCCA
TCCGTCAGGATGGCCTTCTGCTTAGTTTGATGCCTGGCAGTTTATGGCGGGCGTCCTGCCCGCCACCCTC
CGGGCCGTTGCTTCACAACGTTCAAATCCGCTCCCGGCGGATTTGTCCTACTCAGGAGAGCGTTCACCGA
CAAACAACAGATAAAACGAAAGGCCCAGTCTTCCGACTGAGCCTTTCGTTTTATTTGATGCCTGGCAGTT
CCCTACTCTCGCGTTAACGCTAGCATGGATGTTTTCCCAGTCACGACGTTGTAAAACGACGGCCAGTCTT
AAG
