>Addgene plasmid #63236 | pFusX1-18 | addgene partial sequence | sequence record 111113 | pCR8_R1 5'-cgaaccgaacaggcttatgt-3'
CGTCACCCGGCAACCTTGGGTAGCAGCGAAGTCGAGGCATTTCTGTCCTGGCTGGTCTAGACGTCTCGTC
AGGCCATGGTCCTGGCACAGCACCGGCAACAGCCGCTGCACCGTTTCGAGCGCTTGCTTGCCGCCATCGT
GGCTGGCGATAGCCACCACTTGGTCCGGAGTCAGGCCATGGTCCTGGCACAGCACCGGCAACAGCCGCTG
CACCGTTTCGAGCGCTTGCTTGCCGCCAATGTTGCTGGCGATAGCCACCACTTGGTCCGGGGTCAGGCCA
TGGTCCTGGCACAGCACCGGCAACAGCCGCTGCACCGTTTCGAGCGCTTGCTTGCCGCCATCGTGGCTGG
CGATAGCCACCACTTGGTCCGGGGTCAGGTTCAGGGGGAGACGCTTAAGACTGGCCGTCGTTTTACAACG
TCGTGACTGGGAAAACATCCATGCTAGCGTTAACGCGAGAGTAGGGAACTGCCAGGCATCAAATAAAACG
AAAGGCTCAGTCGGAAGACTGGGCCTTTCGTTTTATCTGTTGTTTGTCGGTGAACGCTCTCCTGAGTAGG
ACAAATCCGCCGGGAGCGGATTTGAACGTTGTGAAGCAACGGCCCGGAGGGGTGGCGGGCAGGACGCCCG
CCATA
